Addgene plasmid #163736: pJH805_pJH_LldR_Pcon-sfGFP.0TAG
Purpose: Constitutive expression of green fluorescent protein encoding zero stop codons
Depositing lab: Matthew Bennett. Depositing organization: Rice University. Publication: A suppressor tRNA-mediated feedforward loop eliminates leaky gene expression in bacteria. Ho JML, Miller CA, Parks SE, Mattia JR, Bennett MR. Nucleic Acids Res. 2021 Mar 18;49(5):e25. doi: 10.1093/nar/gkaa1179. PubMed 33290521.
Backbone
  Vector backbone: pBR322
  Vector type: Bacterial Expression
Growth in bacteria
  Bacterial resistance: Ampicillin, 100 μg/mL
  Growth temperature: 37°C
  Growth strain: NEB Stable
  Copy number: High Copy
Gene/Insert
  Gene/Insert name: lldr gfp
  Species: Synthetic
  Cloning method: Gibson Cloning
Terms and licenses: Academic/Nonprofit Terms; Industry Terms: Not Available to Industry
How to cite: pJH805_pJH_LldR_Pcon-sfGFP.0TAG was a gift from Matthew Bennett (Addgene plasmid # 163736 ; http://n2t.net/addgene:163736 ; RRID:Addgene_163736)
