[The description below was written by a language model from this plasmid's Addgene catalogue record and pLannotate feature annotations shown in this document.]
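Description:
pJH805_pJH_LldR_Pcon-sfGFP.0TAG is a 4.4 kb bacterial expression plasmid built on a pBR322-type backbone for use in E. coli. It replicates from a high-copy ColE1/pMB1-family origin and is selected with ampicillin through the bla β-lactamase gene, which is driven by its native promoter. The insert is synthetic and was assembled by Gibson cloning.

The payload consists of two coding sequences. The first is superfolder GFP, a rapidly maturing green fluorescent protein derived from Aequorea victoria, preceded by a ribosome binding site derived from bacteriophage T7 gene 10. The plasmid name and stated purpose indicate that a constitutive promoter ("Pcon") drives this reporter, although the feature table does not annotate that promoter. The "0TAG" designation means the sfGFP reading frame contains no internal amber stop codons, so fluorescence does not depend on a suppressor tRNA. Upstream of the reporter, the rrnB T1 and T2 terminators, with an adjoining 5S rRNA fragment, insulate the cassette from read-through coming from the backbone.

The second gene is lldR, the E. coli K12 regulator associated with the lactate utilisation (lct/lld) genes, followed by a T7 terminator. A CAP binding site lies between sfGFP and lldR, but the promoter driving lldR is not identified in the record.

The associated work concerns a suppressor tRNA-mediated feedforward loop that eliminates leaky expression in bacteria. In that context, this plasmid plausibly acts as a constitutive, stop-codon-free fluorescence reference for related reporters that carry TAG codons, though the record does not state this role explicitly.
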