Features (pLannotate 1.2.2; 11 found; start..end, strand, type, name):
      1..58      +  promoter       AmpR promoter (fragment): bla
     59..919     +  CDS            AmpR: β-lactamase; bla; confers resistance to ampicillin, carbenicillin, and related antibiotics
   1090..1678    +  rep_origin     ori: high-copy-number ColE1/pMB1/pBR322/pUC origin of replication
   1819..1934    +  ncRNA          5S rRNA: Accession: RF00001 - 5S ribosomal RNA
   1938..2024    +  terminator     rrnB T1 terminator: Escherichia coli rrnB; transcription terminator T1 from the E. coli rrnB gene
   2116..2143    +  terminator     rrnB T2 terminator: transcription terminator T2 from the E. coli rrnB gene
   2419..2437    +  RBS            RBS (fragment): efficient ribosome binding site from bacteriophage T7 gene 10 (Olins and Rangwala, 1989)
   2445..3158    +  CDS            Superfolder GFP: Superfolder GFP is a basic (constitutively fluorescent) green fluorescent protein published in 2005, derived from Aequorea victoria. It is reported to be a very rapidly-maturing weak dimer.
   3187..3208    -  protein_bind   CAP binding site: CAP binding activates transcription in the presence of cAMP. E. coli catabolite activator protein
   3467..4240    +  CDS            lldR: LLDR_ECOLI - Also known as lctR. Experimental evidence at transcript level: Swiss-Prot protein existence level 2. May be a regulatory protein for the LCT genes. From Escherichia coli (strain K12).
   4297..4344    +  terminator     T7 terminator: transcription terminator for bacteriophage T7 RNA polymerase
>Addgene plasmid #163736 | pJH805_pJH_LldR_Pcon-sfGFP.0TAG | addgene full sequence | sequence record 323502 | Addgene NGS Result
TCCGCTCATGAGACAATAACCCTGATAAATGCTTCAATAATATTGAAAAAGGAAGAGTATGAGTATTCAA
CATTTCCGTGTCGCCCTTATTCCCTTTTTTGCGGCATTTTGCCTTCCTGTTTTTGCTCACCCAGAAACGC
TGGTGAAAGTAAAAGATGCTGAAGATCAGTTGGGTGCACGAGTGGGTTACATCGAACTGGATCTCAACAG
CGGTAAGATCCTTGAGAGTTTTCGCCCCGAAGAACGTTTTCCAATGATGAGCACTTTTAAAGTTCTGCTA
TGTGGCGCGGTATTATCCCGTATTGACGCCGGGCAAGAGCAACTCGGTCGCCGCATACACTATTCTCAGA
ATGACTTGGTTGAGTACTCACCAGTCACAGAAAAGCATCTTACGGATGGCATGACAGTAAGAGAATTATG
CAGTGCTGCCATAACCATGAGTGATAACACTGCGGCCAACTTACTTCTGACAACGATCGGAGGACCGAAG
GAGCTAACCGCTTTTTTGCACAACATGGGGGATCATGTAACTCGCCTTGATCGTTGGGAACCGGAGCTGA
ATGAAGCCATACCAAACGACGAGCGTGACACCACGATGCCTGTAGCAATGGCAACAACGTTGCGCAAACT
ATTAACTGGCGAACTACTTACTCTAGCTTCCCGGCAACAATTAATAGACTGGATGGAGGCGGATAAAGTT
GCAGGACCACTTCTGCGCTCGGCCCTTCCGGCTGGCTGGTTTATTGCTGATAAATCTGGAGCCGGTGAGC
GTGGGTCTCGCGGTATCATTGCAGCACTGGGGCCAGATGGTAAGCCCTCCCGTATCGTAGTTATCTACAC
GACGGGGAGTCAGGCAACTATGGATGAACGAAATAGACAGATCGCTGAGATAGGTGCCTCACTGATTAAG
CATTGGTAACTGTCAGACCAAGTTTACTCATATATACTTTAGATTGATTTAAAACTTCATTTTTAATTTA
AAAGGATCTAGGTGAAGATCCTTTTTGATAATCTCATGACCAAAATCCCTTAACGTGGGTTTTCGTTCCA
CTGAGCGTCAGACCCCGTAGAAAAGATCAAAGGATCATCTTGAGATCCTTTTTTTCTGCGCGTAATCTGC
TGCTTGCAAACAAAAAAACCACCGCTACCAGCGGTGGTTTGTTTGCCGGATCAAGAGCTACCAACTCTTT
TTCCGAAGGTAACTGGCTTCAGCAGAGCGCAGATACCAAATACTGTTCTTCTAGTGTAGCCGTAGTTAGG
CCACCACTTCAAGAACTCTGTAGCACCGCCTACATACCTCGCTCTGCTAATCCTGTTACCAGTGGCTGCT
GCCAGTGGCGATAAGTCGTGTCTTACCGGGTTGGACTCAAGACGATAGTTACCGGATAAGGCGCAGCGGT
CGGGCTGAACGGGGGGTTCGTGCACACAGCCCAGCTTGGAGCGAACGACCTACACCGAACTGAGATACCT
ACAGCGTGAGCTATGAGAAAGCGCCACGCTTCCCGAAGGGAGAAAGGCGGACAGGTATCCGGTAAGCGGC
AGGGTCGGAACAGGAGAGCGCACGAGGGAGCTTCCAGGGGGAAACGCCTGGTATCTTTATAGTCCTGTCG
GGTTTCGCCACCTCTGACTTGAGCGTCGATTTTTGTGATGCTCGTCAGGGGGGCGGAGCCTATGGAAAAA
CGCCAGCAACGCGGCCTTTTTACGGTTCCTGGCCTTTTGCTGGCCTTTTGCTCATGGCTGTTTTGGCGGA
TGAGAGAAGATTTTCAGCCTGATACAGATTAAATCAGAACGCAGAAGCGGTCTGATAAAACAGAATTTGC
CTGGCGGCAGTAGCGCGGTGGTCCCACCTGACCCCATGCCGAACTCAGAAGTGAAACGCCGTAGCGCCGA
TGGTAGTGTGGGGTCTCCCCATGCGAGAGTAGGGAACTGCCAGGCATCAAATAAAACGAAAGGCTCAGTC
GAAAGACTGGGCCTTTCGTTTTATCTGTTGTTTGTCGGTGAACGCTCTCCTGAGTAGGACAAATCCGCCG
GGAGCGGATTTGAACGTTGCGAAGCAACGGCCCGGAGGGTGGCGGGCAGGACGCCCGCCATAAACTGCCA
GGCATCAAATTAAGCAGAAGGCCATCCTGACGGATGGCCTTTTTGCGTTTCTACAAACTCTGCTAGCAAG
TAAGGCCGACCAACAACCTAAGGGCAATTCTCTGATGAGGATTGCCCTTTTCTTTACCAGACATCTCCCC
CCACAAGCTTCGCTTATCTGACCTCTGGTTCACAATTTCCCAATTAAAACTCACATCAATGTTGCCAATA
CATAACATTTAGTTAACCATTCATTGTCATTATCCCTACACAACACTTACACAACGTGTGACAAGGAGAT
GAGCAACAGACTCATTACACGATGTGCGTGGACTCCCATTTAACTTTAAGAAGGAGATATACATATGCGT
AAAGGTGAAGAACTGTTCACCGGTGTTGTTCCGATCCTGGTTGAACTGGACGGTGACGTTAACGGTCACA
AATTCTCTGTTCGTGGTGAAGGTGAAGGTGACGCTACCAACGGTAAACTGACCCTGAAATTCATCTGCAC
CACCGGTAAACTGCCGGTTCCGTGGCCGACCCTGGTTACCACCCTGACCTACGGTGTTCAGTGCTTCGCT
CGTTACCCGGACCACATGAAACAGCACGACTTCTTCAAATCTGCTATGCCGGAAGGTTACGTTCAGGAAC
GTACCATCTCTTTCAAAGACGACGGTACCTACAAAACCCGTGCTGAAGTTAAATTCGAAGGTGACACCCT
GGTTAACCGTATCGAACTGAAAGGTATCGACTTCAAAGAAGACGGTAACATCCTGGGTCACAAACTGGAA
TACAACTTCAACTCTCACAACGTTTACATCACCGCTGACAAACAGAAAAACGGTATCAAAGCTAACTTCA
AAATCCGTCACAACGTTGAAGACGGTTCTGTTCAGCTGGCTGACCACTACCAGCAGAACACCCCGATCGG
TGACGGTCCGGTTCTGCTGCCGGACAACCACTACCTGTCTACCCAGTCTGTTCTGTCTAAAGACCCGAAC
GAAAAACGTGACCACATGGTTCTGCTGGAATTCGTTACCGCTGCTGGTATCACCCACGGTATGGACGAAC
TGTACAAAGATGCATGCCAGTTCTAACATAACCCTAATGAGTGAGCTAACTTACATTAATTGCGTTGCGC
CTTAATTAACGGCACTCCTCAGCAAATATAATGACCCTCTTGATAACCCAAGAGGGCATTTTTTAATGCC
CATGGCGTTTACCACAGCTAACACCACGTCGTCCCTATCTGCTGCCCTAGGTCTATGAGTGGTTGCTGGA
TAACTTTACGGGCATGCATAAGGCTCGTAGGCTATATTCAGGGAGACCACAACGGTTTCCCTCTACAAAT
AATTTTGTTTAACTTTGAAATAAGGAGGTAATACAAATGATTGTTTTACCCAGACGCCTGTCAGACGAGG
TTGCCGATCGTGTGCGGGCGCTGATTGATGAAAAAAACCTGGAAGCGGGCATGAAGTTGCCCGCTGAGCG
CCAACTGGCGATGCAACTCGGCGTATCACGTAATTCACTGCGCGAGGCGCTGGCAAAACTGGTGAGTGAA
GGCGTGCTGCTCAGTCGACGCGGCGGCGGGACGTTTATTCGCTGGCGTCATGACACATGGTCGGAGCAAA
ACATCGTCCAGCCGCTAAAAACACTGATGGCCGATGATCCGGATTACAGTTTCGATATTCTGGAAGCCCG
CTACGCCATTGAAGCCAGCACCGCATGGCATGCGGCAATGCGCGCCACACCTGGCGACAAAGAAAAGATT
CAGCTTTGCTTTGAAGCAACGCTAAGTGAAGACCCGGATATCGCCTCACAAGCGGACGTTCGTTTTCATC
TGGCGATTGCCGAAGCCTCACATAACATCGTGCTGCTGCAAACCATGCGCGGTTTCTTCGATGTCCTGCA
ATCCTCAGTGAAGCATAGCCGTCAGCGGATGTATCTGGTGCCACCGGTTTTTTCACAACTGACCGAACAA
CATCAGGCTGTCATTGACGCCATTTTTGCCGGTGATGCTGACGGGGCGCGTAAAGCAATGATGGCGCACC
TTAGTTTTGTTCACACCACCATGAAACGATTCGATGAAGATCAGGCTCGCCACGCACGGATTACCCGCCT
GCCCGGTGAGCATAATGAGCATTCGAGGGAGAAAAACGCATAATAAGCGACTAAAAAATTGAATGTAGGA
AACCAACATGCCAGTTCGAGCAATAACTAGCATAACCCCTTGGGGCCTCTAAACGGGTCTTGAGGGGTTT
TTTGCTGAAACCTCAGGCATTTGAGAAGCACACGGTCACACT
