>Addgene plasmid #163736 | pJH805_pJH_LldR_Pcon-sfGFP.0TAG | depositor partial sequence | sequence record 317475 | Pcon-sfGFP.0TAG
GCCAGGCATCAAATTAAGCAGAAGGCCATCCTGACGGATGGCCTTTTTGCGTTTCTACAAACTCTGCTAG
CAAGTAAGGCCGACCAACAACCTAAGGGCAATTCTCTGATGAGGATTGCCCTTTTCTTTACCAGACATCT
CCCCCCACAAGCTTCGCTTATCTGACCTCTGGTTCACAATTTCCCAATTAAAACTCACATCAATGTTGCC
AATACATAACATTTAGTTAACCATTCATTGTCATTATCCCTACACAACACTTACACAACGTGTGACAAGG
AGATGAGCAACAGACTCATTACACGATGTGCGTGGACTCCCATTTAACTTTAAGAAGGAGATATACATAT
GCGTAAAGGTGAAGAACTGTTCACCGGTGTTGTTCCGATCCTGGTTGAACTGGACGGTGACGTTAACGGT
CACAAATTCTCTGTTCGTGGTGAAGGTGAAGGTGACGCTACCAACGGTAAACTGACCCTGAAATTCATCT
GCACCACCGGTAAACTGCCGGTTCCGTGGCCGACCCTGGTTACCACCCTGACCTACGGTGTTCAGTGCTT
CGCTCGTTACCCGGACCACATGAAACAGCACGACTTCTTCAAATCTGCTATGCCGGAAGGTTACGTTCAG
GAACGTACCATCTCTTTCAAAGACGACGGTACCTACAAAACCCGTGCTGAAGTTAAATTCGAAGGTGACA
CCCTGGTTAACCGTATCGAACTGAAAGGTATCGACTTCAAAGAAGACGGTAACATCCTGGGTCACAAACT
GGAATACAACTTCAACTCTCACAACGTTTACATCACCGCTGACAAACAGAAAAACGGTATCAAAGCTAAC
TTCAAAATCCGTCACAACGTTGAAGACGGTTCTGTTCAGCTGGCTGACCACTACCAGCAGAACACCCCGA
TCGGTGACGGTCCGGTTCTGCTGCCGGACAACCACTACCTGTCTACCCAGTCTGTTCTGTCTAAAGACCC
GAACGAAAAACGTGACCACATGGTTCTGCTGGAATTCGTTACCGCTGCTGGTATCACCCACGGTATGGAC
GAACTGTACAAAGATGCATGCCAGTTCTAACATAACCCTAATGAGTGAGCTAACTTACATTAATTGCGTT
GCGCCTTAATTAACGGCACTCCTCAGCAAATATAATGACCCTCTTGATAACCCAAGAGGGCATTTTTTAA
TGCCCATGGCGTTTACCACAGCTAA
